>Addgene plasmid #54017 | mEmerald-Beta-Catenin-20 | depositor partial sequence | sequence record 84205 | insert sequence
GATCCGCTAGCGCTACCGGTCGCCACCATGGTGAGCAAGGGCGAGGAGCTGTTCACCGGGGTGGTGCCCA
TCCTGGTCGAGCTGGACGGCGACGTAAACGGCCACAAGTTCAGCGTGTCCGGCGAGGGCGAGGGCGATGC
CACCTACGGCAAGCTGACCCTGAAGTTCATCTGCACCACCGGCAAGCTGCCCGTGCCCTGGCCCACCCTC
GTGACCACCTTGACCTACGGCGTGCAGTGCTTCGCCCGCTACCCCGACCACATGAAGCAGCACGACTTCT
TCAAGTCCGCCATGCCCGAAGGCTACGTCCAGGAGCGCACCATCTTCTTCAAGGACGACGGCAACTACAA
GACCCGCGCCGAGGTGAAGTTCGAGGGCGACACCCTGGTGAACCGCATCGAGCTGAAGGGCATCGACTTC
AAGGAGGACGGCAACATCCTGGGGCACAAGCTGGAGTACAACTACAACAGCCACAAGGTCTATATCACCG
CCGACAAGCAGAAGAACGGCATCAAGGTGAACTTCAAGACCCGCCACAACATCGAGGACGGCAGCGTGCA
GCTCGCCGACCACTACCAGCAGAACACCCCCATCGGCGACGGCCCCGTGCTGCTGCCCGACAACCACTAC
CTGAGCACCCAGTCCAAGCTGAGCAAAGACCCCAACGAGAAGCGCGATCACATGGTCCTGCTGGAGTTCG
TGACCGCCGCCGGGATCACTCTCGGCATGGACGAGCTGTACAAGTCCGGACTCAGATCTCGAGCTCAAGC
TTCGAATTCTGCAGTCGACGGTACCGCGGCCACCATGGCTACTCAAGCTGACCTGATGGAGTTGGACATG
GCCATGGAGCCGGACAGAAAAGCTGCTGTCAGCCACTGGCAGCAGCAGTCTTACTTGGATTCTGGAATCC
ATTCTGGTGCCACCACCACAGCTCCTTCCCTGAGTGGCAAGGGCAACCCTGAGGAAGAAGATGTTGACAC
CTCCCAAGTCCTTTATGAATGGGAGCAAGGCTTTTCCCAGTCCTTCACGCAAGAGCAAGTAGCTGATATT
GACGGGCAGTATGCAATGACTAGGGCTCAGAGGGTCCGAGCTGCCATGTTCCCTGAGACGCTAGATGAGG
GCATGCAGATCCCATCCACGCAGTTTGACGCTGCTCATCCCACTAATGTCCAGCGCTTGGCTGAACCATC
ACAGATGTTGAAA
[1614 nt withheld, positions 1204-2817]
AAGCGGCTTTCAGTCGAGCTGACCAGTTCCCTCTTCAGGACAGAGCCAATGGCTTGGAATGAGACTGCAG
ATCTTGGACTGGACATTGGTGCCCAGGGAGAAGCCCTTGGATATCGCCAGGATGATCCCAGCTACCGTTC
TTTTCACTCTGGTGGATACGGCCAGGATGCCTTGGGGATGGACCCTATGATGGAGCATGAGATGGGTGGC
CACCACCCTGGTGCTGACTATCCAGTTGATGGGCTGCCTGATCTGGGACACGCCCAGGACCTCATGGATG
GGCTGCCCCCAGGTGATAGCAATCAGCTGGCCTGGTTTGATACTGACCTGTAAAAGCTTGGATCCACCGG
ATCTAGATAACTGATCATAATCAGCCATACCAC
