>Addgene plasmid #54017 | mEmerald-Beta-Catenin-20 | addgene partial sequence | sequence record 88260 | EGFP-C 5'-CATGGTCCTGCTGGAGTTCGTG-3'
GGCATGGACGAGCTGTACAAGTCCGGACTCAGATCTCGAGCTCAAGCTTCGAATTCTGCAGTCGACGGTA
CCGCGGCCACCATGGCTACTCAAGCTGACCTGATGGAGTTGGACATGGCCATGGAGCCGGACAGAAAAGC
TGCTGTCAGCCACTGGCAGCAGCAGTCTTACTTGGATTCTGGAATCCATTCTGGTGCCACCACCACAGCT
CCTTCCCTGAGTGGCAAGGGCAACCCTGAGGAAGAAGATGTTGACACCTCCCAAGTCCTTTATGAATGGG
AGCAAGGCTTTTCCCAGTCCTTCACGCAAGAGCAAGTAGCTGATATTGACGGGCAGTATGCAATGACTAG
GGCTCAGAGGGTCCGAGCTGCCATGTTCCCTGAGACGCTAGATGAGGGCATGCAGATCCCATCCACGCAG
TTTGACGCTGCTCATCCCACTAATGTCCAGCGCTTGGCTGAACCATCACAGATGTTGAAA
[508 nt withheld, positions 481-988]
