[The description below was written by a language model from this plasmid's Addgene catalogue record.]
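Description:
mEmerald-Beta-Catenin-20 is a mammalian expression plasmid that produces mouse beta-catenin (Ctnnb1) fused to the green fluorescent protein mEmerald. It is built on an mEmerald backbone of about 4.75 kb (size without the insert), is maintained at high copy number in E. coli under kanamycin selection, and carries a neomycin resistance marker so that transfected mammalian cells can be selected with G418. No feature table accompanies the record, so the bacterial origin of replication and the exact layout of the resistance cassette are not stated. The listed 3′ sequencing primer does imply an SV40 polyadenylation signal downstream of the coding region.

Expression is driven by the CMV promoter, a strong constitutive promoter in most mammalian cell lines. The record lists mEmerald as an N-terminal tag supplied by the backbone, which places the fluorescent protein upstream of the beta-catenin coding sequence. The "20" in the name may refer to a linker between the two parts, but the record does not explain it, and the cloning method is listed as unknown. mEmerald is a bright, monomeric GFP derivative, recorded here with excitation at 487 nm and emission at 509 nm, which suits standard green filter sets.

The construct is intended as a localization marker for fluorescence microscopy. The depositor annotates the expected localization as tight junctions, so the fusion can be used to label cell–cell contacts in live or fixed cells. Beta-catenin is more generally known as a component of cadherin-based adherens junctions and as a Wnt pathway effector.
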