Addgene plasmid #54017: mEmerald-Beta-Catenin-20
Purpose: Localization: Tight Junctions, Excitation: 487, Emission: 509
Depositing lab: Michael Davidson. Depositing organization: Florida State University, Tallahassee.
Backbone
  Vector backbone: mEmerald
  Backbone size w/o insert (bp): 4750
  Vector type: Mammalian Expression
  Selectable markers: Neomycin (select with G418)
Growth in bacteria
  Bacterial resistance: Kanamycin, 50 μg/mL
  Growth temperature: 37°C
  Growth strain: DH5alpha
  Copy number: High Copy
Gene/Insert
  Gene/Insert name: Beta-Catenin (alt name: NM_001165902.1)
  Species: M. musculus (mouse)
  Entrez Gene: Ctnnb1 (a.k.a. Bfc, Catnb, Mesc)
  Promoter: CMV
  Tag / fusion protein: mEmerald (N terminal on backbone)
  Cloning method: Unknown
  Sequencing primers: 5′ CMV-F; 3′ SV40pA-R
Terms and licenses: Academic/Nonprofit Terms; Industry Terms
Depositor comments: . Excitation = 487; Emission = 509. Localization data: Tight Junctions
How to cite: mEmerald-Beta-Catenin-20 was a gift from Michael Davidson (Addgene plasmid # 54017 ; http://n2t.net/addgene:54017 ; RRID:Addgene_54017)
